Addgene plasmid #232821: pGNL2-#22
Purpose: Bacterial expression of 6xHis tag. To be used as a probe.
Depositing lab: Shiro Iuchi.
Backbone
  Vector backbone: pGEX-5X-1
  Vector type: Bacterial Expression
Growth in bacteria
  Bacterial resistance: Ampicillin, 100 μg/mL
  Growth temperature: 37°C
  Growth strain: NEB Stable
  Copy number: High Copy
Gene/Insert
  Gene/Insert name: GST-6x His
  Species: Synthetic
  Cloning method: Other
  Sequencing primers: 5′ N/A
Terms and licenses: Academic/Nonprofit Terms; Industry Terms: Not Available to Industry
How to cite: pGNL2-#22 was a gift from Shiro Iuchi (Addgene plasmid # 232821)
