[The description below was written by a language model from this plasmid's Addgene catalogue record and pLannotate feature annotations shown in this document.]
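Description:
pGNL2-#22 is a bacterial expression plasmid of about 5 kb built on the pGEX-5X-1 backbone and designed to produce glutathione S-transferase carrying a polyhistidine tag (GST-6xHis) in E. coli. It replicates from a high-copy ColE1/pMB1-type origin and is selected with ampicillin through the β-lactamase (AmpR) gene driven by its own promoter. Short fragments annotated as rop and bom are remnants of the pBR322 lineage of the backbone rather than functional elements, as are the lac promoter/lacZα segment downstream of lacI and a small fragment of an E. coli gene that spans the sequence origin.

The expression cassette follows the standard pGEX layout. The strong hybrid tac promoter, with an adjacent lac operator, drives the Schistosoma japonicum 26 kDa GST coding sequence. A short run of histidine codons lies about 30 bp downstream. The annotation software labels it as a fragment of a 9xHis tag, and its length is consistent with the 6xHis tag named in the catalogue entry. The plasmid also carries lacI under its own promoter, so the repressor is supplied in cis. This keeps the tac promoter off until it is induced with IPTG, independent of the host strain's lacI status. The insert is listed as synthetic, and the record does not describe how it was cloned or what sequence links GST to the His tag.

According to the depositor, the expressed GST-6xHis protein is meant to serve as a probe. The record does not say what the probe detects or in which assay it is used. In principle, GST allows capture or detection through glutathione or anti-GST reagents, while the His tag allows it through metal chelates or anti-His reagents.
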