Features (pLannotate 1.2.2; 17 found; start..end, strand, type, name):
    183..211     +  promoter       tac promoter: strong E. coli promoter; hybrid between the trp and lac UV5 promoters
    219..235     +  protein_bind   lac operator: The lac repressor binds to the lac operator to inhibit transcription in E. coli. This inhibition can be relieved by adding lactose or isopropyl-β-D-thiogalactopyranoside (IPTG). lac repressor encoded by lacI
    258..911     +  CDS            GST26_SCHJA: Experimental evidence at protein level: Swiss-Prot protein existence level 1. GST isoenzymes appear to play a central role in the parasite detoxification system. Other functions are also suspected including a role in increasing the solubility of haematin in the parasite gut. From Schistosoma japonicum (Blood fluke).
    941..959     +  CDS            9xHis (fragment): 9xHis affinity tag
    987..1026    +  CDS            rop (fragment): Rop protein, which maintains plasmids at low copy number; rop
   1128..1168    +  misc_feature   bom (fragment): basis of mobility region from pBR322
   1273..1377    +  promoter       AmpR promoter: bla
   1378..2238    +  CDS            AmpR: β-lactamase; bla; confers resistance to ampicillin, carbenicillin, and related antibiotics
   2409..2997    +  rep_origin     ori: high-copy-number ColE1/pMB1/pBR322/pUC origin of replication
   3183..3234    -  misc_feature   bom (fragment): basis of mobility region from pBR322
   3241..3318    +  promoter       lacI promoter: lacI
   3319..4401    +  CDS            lacI: lac repressor; lacI; The lac repressor binds to the lac operator to inhibit transcription in E. coli. This inhibition can be relieved by adding lactose or isopropyl-β-D-thiogalactopyranoside (IPTG).
   4414..4435    +  protein_bind   CAP binding site: CAP binding activates transcription in the presence of cAMP. E. coli catabolite activator protein
   4450..4480    +  promoter       lac promoter: promoter for the E. coli lac operon
   4488..4504    +  protein_bind   lac operator: The lac repressor binds to the lac operator to inhibit transcription in E. coli. This inhibition can be relieved by adding lactose or isopropyl-β-D-thiogalactopyranoside (IPTG). lac repressor encoded by lacI
   4524..4697    +  CDS            lacZα: LacZα fragment of β-galactosidase; lacZ fragment
   4961..107     -  CDS            yciV (fragment) (across the origin): RNAAM_ECOLI - Also known as trpH From Escherichia coli (strain K12).
>Addgene plasmid #232821 | pGNL2-#22 | addgene full sequence | sequence record 462740 | Addgene NGS Result
AGCTTATCGACTGCACGGTGCACCAATGCTTCTGGCGTCAGGCAGCCATCGGAAGCTGTGGTATGGCTGT
GCAGGTCGTAAATCACTGCATAATTCGTGTCGCTCAAGGCGCACTCCCGTTCTGGATAATGTTTTTTGCG
CCGACATCATAACGGTTCTGGCAAATATTCTGAAATGAGCTGTTGACAATTAATCATCGGCTCGTATAAT
GTGTGGAATTGTGAGCGGATAACAATTTCACACAGGAAACAGTATTCATGTCCCCTATACTAGGTTATTG
GAAAATTAAGGGCCTTGTGCAACCCACTCGACTTCTTTTGGAATATCTTGAAGAAAAATATGAAGAGCAT
TTGTATGAGCGCGATGAAGGTGATAAATGGCGAAACAAAAAGTTTGAATTGGGTTTGGAGTTTCCCAATC
TTCCTTATTATATTGATGGTGATGTTAAATTAACACAGTCTATGGCCATCATACGTTATATAGCTGACAA
GCACAACATGTTGGGTGGTTGTCCAAAAGAGCGTGCAGAGATTTCAATGCTTGAAGGAGCGGTTTTGGAT
ATTAGATACGGTGTTTCGAGAATTGCATATAGTAAAGACTTTGAAACTCTCAAAGTTGATTTTCTTAGCA
AGCTACCTGAAATGCTGAAAATGTTCGAAGATCGTTTATGTCATAAAACATATTTAAATGGTGATCATGT
AACCCATCCTGACTTCATGTTGTATGACGCTCTTGATGTTGTTTTATACATGGACCCAATGTGCCTGGAT
GCGTTCCCAAAATTAGTTTGTTTTAAAAAACGTATTGAAGCTATCCCACAAATTGATAAGTACTTGAAAT
CCAGCAAGTATATAGCATGGCCTTTGCAGGGCTGGCAAGCCACGTTTGGTGGTGGCGACCATCCTCCAAA
ATCGGATCTGATCGAAGGTCGTGGGATCCCCCACCACCACCACCACCACTGAGCCGCATCGTGACTGACT
GACGATCTGCCTCGCGCGTTTCGGTGATGACGGTGAAAACCTCTGACACATGCAGCTCCCGGAGACGGTC
ACAGCTTGTCTGTAAGCGGATGCCGGGAGCAGACAAGCCCGTCAGGGCGCGTCAGCGGGTGTTGGCGGGT
GTCGGGGCGCAGCCATGACCCAGTCACGTAGCGATAGCGGAGTGTATAATTCTTGAAGACGAAAGGGCCT
CGTGATACGCCTATTTTTATAGGTTAATGTCATGATAATAATGGTTTCTTAGACGTCAGGTGGCACTTTT
CGGGGAAATGTGCGCGGAACCCCTATTTGTTTATTTTTCTAAATACATTCAAATATGTATCCGCTCATGA
GACAATAACCCTGATAAATGCTTCAATAATATTGAAAAAGGAAGAGTATGAGTATTCAACATTTCCGTGT
CGCCCTTATTCCCTTTTTTGCGGCATTTTGCCTTCCTGTTTTTGCTCACCCAGAAACGCTGGTGAAAGTA
AAAGATGCTGAAGATCAGTTGGGTGCACGAGTGGGTTACATCGAACTGGATCTCAACAGCGGTAAGATCC
TTGAGAGTTTTCGCCCCGAAGAACGTTTTCCAATGATGAGCACTTTTAAAGTTCTGCTATGTGGCGCGGT
ATTATCCCGTGTTGACGCCGGGCAAGAGCAACTCGGTCGCCGCATACACTATTCTCAGAATGACTTGGTT
GAGTACTCACCAGTCACAGAAAAGCATCTTACGGATGGCATGACAGTAAGAGAATTATGCAGTGCTGCCA
TAACCATGAGTGATAACACTGCGGCCAACTTACTTCTGACAACGATCGGAGGACCGAAGGAGCTAACCGC
TTTTTTGCACAACATGGGGGATCATGTAACTCGCCTTGATCGTTGGGAACCGGAGCTGAATGAAGCCATA
CCAAACGACGAGCGTGACACCACGATGCCTGCAGCAATGGCAACAACGTTGCGCAAACTATTAACTGGCG
AACTACTTACTCTAGCTTCCCGGCAACAATTAATAGACTGGATGGAGGCGGATAAAGTTGCAGGACCACT
TCTGCGCTCGGCCCTTCCGGCTGGCTGGTTTATTGCTGATAAATCTGGAGCCGGTGAGCGTGGGTCTCGC
GGTATCATTGCAGCACTGGGGCCAGATGGTAAGCCCTCCCGTATCGTAGTTATCTACACGACGGGGAGTC
AGGCAACTATGGATGAACGAAATAGACAGATCGCTGAGATAGGTGCCTCACTGATTAAGCATTGGTAACT
GTCAGACCAAGTTTACTCATATATACTTTAGATTGATTTAAAACTTCATTTTTAATTTAAAAGGATCTAG
GTGAAGATCCTTTTTGATAATCTCATGACCAAAATCCCTTAACGTGAGTTTTCGTTCCACTGAGCGTCAG
ACCCCGTAGAAAAGATCAAAGGATCTTCTTGAGATCCTTTTTTTCTGCGCGTAATCTGCTGCTTGCAAAC
AAAAAAACCACCGCTACCAGCGGTGGTTTGTTTGCCGGATCAAGAGCTACCAACTCTTTTTCCGAAGGTA
ACTGGCTTCAGCAGAGCGCAGATACCAAATACTGTCCTTCTAGTGTAGCCGTAGTTAGGCCACCACTTCA
AGAACTCTGTAGCACCGCCTACATACCTCGCTCTGCTAATCCTGTTACCAGTGGCTGCTGCCAGTGGCGA
TAAGTCGTGTCTTACCGGGTTGGACTCAAGACGATAGTTACCGGATAAGGCGCAGCGGTCGGGCTGAACG
GGGGGTTCGTGCACACAGCCCAGCTTGGAGCGAACGACCTACACCGAACTGAGATACCTACAGCGTGAGC
TATGAGAAAGCGCCACGCTTCCCGAAGGGAGAAAGGCGGACAGGTATCCGGTAAGCGGCAGGGTCGGAAC
AGGAGAGCGCACGAGGGAGCTTCCAGGGGGAAACGCCTGGTATCTTTATAGTCCTGTCGGGTTTCGCCAC
CTCTGACTTGAGCGTCGATTTTTGTGATGCTCGTCAGGGGGGCGGAGCCTATGGAAAAACGCCAGCAACG
CGGCCTTTTTACGGTTCCTGGCCTTTTGCTGGCCTTTTGCTCACATGTTCTTTCCTGCGTTATCCCCTGA
TTCTGTGGATAACCGTATTACCGCCTTTGAGTGAGCTGATACCGCTCGCCGCAGCCGAACGACCGAGCGC
AGCGAGTCAGTGAGCGAGGAAGCGGAAGAGCGCCTGATGCGGTATTTTCTCCTTACGCATCTGTGCGGTA
TTTCACACCGCATAAATTCCGACACCATCGAATGGCGCAAAACCTTTCGCGGTATGGCATGATAGCGCCC
GGAAGAGAGTCAATTCAGGGTGGTGAATGTGAAACCAGTAACGTTATACGATGTCGCAGAGTATGCCGGT
GTCTCTTATCAGACCGTTTCCCGCGTGGTGAACCAGGCCAGCCACGTTTCTGCGAAAACGCGGGAAAAAG
TGGAAGCGGCGATGGCGGAGCTGAATTACATTCCCAACCGCGTGGCACAACAACTGGCGGGCAAACAGTC
GTTGCTGATTGGCGTTGCCACCTCCAGTCTGGCCCTGCACGCGCCGTCGCAAATTGTCGCGGCGATTAAA
TCTCGCGCCGATCAACTGGGTGCCAGCGTGGTGGTGTCGATGGTAGAACGAAGCGGCGTCGAAGCCTGTA
AAGCGGCGGTGCACAATCTTCTCGCGCAACGCGTCAGTGGGCTGATCATTAACTATCCGCTGGATGACCA
GGATGCCATTGCTGTGGAAGCTGCCTGCACTAATGTTCCGGCGTTATTTCTTGATGTCTCTGACCAGACA
CCCATCAACAGTATTATTTTCTCCCATGAAGACGGTACGCGACTGGGCGTGGAGCATCTGGTCGCATTGG
GTCACCAGCAAATCGCGCTGTTAGCGGGCCCATTAAGTTCTGTCTCGGCGCGTCTGCGTCTGGCTGGCTG
GCATAAATATCTCACTCGCAATCAAATTCAGCCGATAGCGGAACGGGAAGGCGACTGGAGTGCCATGTCC
GGTTTTCAACAAACCATGCAAATGCTGAATGAGGGCATCGTTCCCACTGCGATGCTGGTTGCCAACGATC
AGATGGCGCTGGGCGCAATGCGCGCCATTACCGAGTCCGGGCTGCGCGTTGGTGCGGATATCTCGGTAGT
GGGATACGACGATACCGAAGACAGCTCATGTTATATCCCGCCGTTAACCACCATCAAACAGGATTTTCGC
CTGCTGGGGCAAACCAGCGTGGACCGCTTGCTGCAACTCTCTCAGGGCCAGGCGGTGAAGGGCAATCAGC
TGTTGCCCGTCTCACTGGTGAAAAGAAAAACCACCCTGGCGCCCAATACGCAAACCGCCTCTCCCCGCGC
GTTGGCCGATTCATTAATGCAGCTGGCACGACAGGTTTCCCGACTGGAAAGCGGGCAGTGAGCGCAACGC
AATTAATGTAAGTTAGCTCACTCATTAGGCACCCCAGGCTTTACACTTTATGCTTCCGGCTCGTATGTTG
TGTGGAATTGTGAGCGGATAACAATTTCACACAGGAAACAGCTATGACCATGATTACGGATTCACTGGCC
GTCGTTTTACAACGTCGTGACTGGGAAAACCCTGGCGTTACCCAACTTAATCGCCTTGCAGCACATCCCC
CTTTCGCCAGCTGGCGTAATAGCGAAGAGGCCCGCACCGATCGCCCTTCCCAACAGTTGCGCAGCCTGAA
TGGCGAATGGCGCTTTGCCTGGTTTCCGGCACCAGAAGCGGTGCCGGAAAGCTGGCTGGAGTGCGATCTT
CCTGAGGCCGATACTGTCGTCGTCCCCTCAAACTGGCAGATGCACGGTTACGATGCGCCCATCTACACCA
ACGTGACCTATCCCATTACGGTCAATCCGCCGTTTGTTCCCACGGAGAATCCGACGGGTTGTTACTCGCT
CACATTTAATGTTGATGAAAGCTGGCTACAGGAAGGCCAGACGCGAATTATTTTTGATGGCGTTGGAATT
