>Addgene plasmid #232821 | pGNL2-#22 | depositor partial sequence | sequence record 457857 | EGFP-6xHis
NATTCCGNCNGNNTGNTNNTCGNTCACNTTNNTNTGATGANAGCTGGCTACNGAAGGCCAGACGCGNNTA
TTTTGATGCNNNAANTTAGGCTATTCGACTGCACGATGCACCAATGCTTCTGACGTTCAGGCANCCATCG
GAAAGCTGTGGTATGAGCTGTGCAGGTCGTAATCACTGCATAATTTCGTGTCGCTCAAGGCGCACTTCCC
GTTCTGGATAATGTTTTTTGCGCCGACATCATAACGGGTTCTGGCAAATATTCTGAAATGAGCTGTTGAC
AATTAATCATCGGCTCGTATAATGTGTGGAATTGTGAGCGGATAACAATTTCACACAGGAAACAGTATTC
ATGTCCCCTATACTAGGTTATTGGAAAATTAAGGGCCTTGTGCAACCCACTCGACTTCTTTTGGAATATC
TTGAAGAAAAATATGAAGAGCATTTGTATGAGCGCGATGAAGGTGATAAATGGCGAAACAAAAAGTTTGA
ATTGGGTTTGGAGTTTCCCAATCTTCCTTATTATATTGATGGTGATGTTAAATTAACACAGTCTATGGCC
ATCATACGTTATATAGCTGACAAGCACAACATGTTGGGTGGTTGTCCAAAAGAGCGTGCAGAGATTTCAA
TGCTTGAAGGAGCGGTTTTGGATATTAGATACGGTGTTTCGAGAATTGCATATAGTAAAGACTTTGAAAC
TCTCAAAGTTGATTTTCTTAGCAAGCTACCTGAAATGCTGAAAATGTTCGAAGATCGTTTATGTCATAAA
ACATATTTAAATGGTGATCATGTAACCCATCCTGACTTCATGTTGTATGACGCTCTTGATGTTGTTTTAT
ACATGGACCCAATGTGCCTGGATGCGTTCCCAAAATTAGTTTGTTTTAAAAAACGTATTGAAGCTATCCC
ACAAATTGATAAGTACTTGAAATCCAGCAAGTATATAGCATGGCCTTTGCAGGGCTGGCAAGCCACGTTT
GGTGGTGGCGACCATCCTCCAAAATCGGATCTGATCGAAGGTCGTGGGATCCCCCACCACCACCACCACC
ACTGAGCCGCATCGTGACTGACTGACGATCTGCCCTCGCNNNCGTNNNNN
